Addgene plasmid #173249: RVD-AC2
Purpose: One-step assembly of custom RVD arrays to construct DdCBE, TALE, etc.
Depositing lab: Bin Shen. Depositing organization: Nanjing Medical University. Publication: Precision modeling of mitochondrial diseases in zebrafish via DdCBE-mediated mtDNA base editing. Guo J, Zhang X, Chen X, Sun H, Dai Y, Wang J, Qian X, Tan L, Lou X, Shen B. Cell Discov. 2021 Sep 3;7(1):78. doi: 10.1038/s41421-021-00307-9. PubMed 34480028.
Backbone
  Vector backbone: TetR T vector
  Vector type: Unspecified
Growth in bacteria
  Bacterial resistance: Tetracycline, 10 μg/mL
  Growth temperature: 37°C
  Growth strain: DH5alpha
  Copy number: High Copy
Gene/Insert
  Gene/Insert name: NI-HD dimer RVD at Position2
  Species: Synthetic
  Mutation: no
  Cloning method: Restriction Enzyme; 5′ cloning site Unknown (unknown if destroyed)
Terms and licenses: Academic/Nonprofit Terms; Industry Terms: Not Available to Industry
Depositor comments: RVD is inserted into TA site of TetR T vector
How to cite: RVD-AC2 was a gift from Bin Shen (Addgene plasmid # 173249 ; http://n2t.net/addgene:173249 ; RRID:Addgene_173249)
