[The description below was written by a language model from this plasmid's Addgene catalogue record and pLannotate feature annotations shown in this document.]
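Description:
RVD-AC2 is a small bacterial module plasmid of about 2.6 kb, one member of a library of building blocks for one-step assembly of custom repeat-variable diresidue (RVD) arrays. Such arrays form the DNA-binding domains of TALE proteins and of TALE-based tools such as DdCBEs, the cytosine base editors used for mitochondrial DNA editing. The backbone is listed as a "TetR T vector", a TA-cloning vector, and the vector type is otherwise unspecified. The plasmid is propagated in E. coli from a high-copy ColE1/pUC-type origin. Selection is with tetracycline, conferred by a tetracycline efflux protein gene (TcR) driven by its native tet promoter.

The insert is a synthetic NI-HD dimer, two consecutive TALE repeats whose RVDs conventionally specify adenine (NI) and cytosine (HD), which matches the "AC" in the name. It is designated for position 2 of an assembled array. According to the depositor, it sits in the TA cloning site of the vector. The automated feature table does not annotate the RVD dimer itself, and the record does not give the flanking restriction sites or overhangs used for ordered assembly. The other annotated features are a T7 promoter and short fragments matching an RSF origin and a kanamycin resistance gene. The fragments are too small to be functional and are probably leftovers from vector construction. The plasmid has no expression cassette for the repeats. It serves purely as a donor of a positioned two-repeat unit to be combined with other position-specific modules into a full-length array in a recipient TALE or DdCBE vector.
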