Features (pLannotate 1.2.2; 6 found; start..end, strand, type, name):
    415..454     -  rep_origin     RSF ori (fragment): Plasmids containing the RSF 1030 origin of replication can be propagated in E. coli cells that contain additional plasmids with compatible origins.
    470..498     +  promoter       tet promoter: E. coli promoter for tetracycline efflux protein gene
    546..1736    +  CDS            TcR: tetracycline efflux protein; tet; confers resistance to tetracycline
   1834..1908    +  CDS            KanR (fragment): aminoglycoside phosphotransferase; aphA-3; confers resistance to kanamycin
   1911..1929    -  promoter       T7 promoter: promoter for bacteriophage T7 RNA polymerase
   2359..343     +  rep_origin     ori (across the origin): high-copy-number ColE1/pMB1/pBR322/pUC origin of replication
>Addgene plasmid #173249 | RVD-AC2 | addgene full sequence | sequence record 353025 | Addgene NGS Result
GGCGATAAGTCGTGTCTTACCGGGTTGGACTCAAGACGATAGTTACCGGATAAGGCGCAGCGGTCGGGCT
GAACGGGGGGTTCGTGCACACAGCCCAGCTTGGAGCGAACGACCTACACCGAACTGAGATACCTACAGCG
TGAGCTATGAGAAAGCGCCACGCTTCCCGAAGGGAGAAAGGCGGACAGGTATCCGGTAAGCGGCAGGGTC
GGAACAGGAGAGCGCACGAGGGAGCTTCCAGGGGGAAACGCCTGGTATCTTTATAGTCCTGTCGGGTTTC
GCCACCTCTGACTTGAGCGTCGATTTTTGTGATGCTCGTCAGGGGGGGCGGAGCCTATGGAAAAACGCCA
GCAACGCGGCCTTTTTACGGTTCCTGGCCTTTTGCTGGCCTTTTGCTCACATGTTCTTTCCTGCGTTATC
CACAGAATCAGGGGATAACGCAGGAAAGAACATGAATTAATTCTCATGTTTGACAGCTTATCATCGATTA
GCTTTAATGCGGTAGTTTATCACAGTTAAATTGCTAACGCAGTCAGGCACCGTGTATGAAATCTAACAAT
GCGCTCATCGTCATCCTCGGCACCGTCACCCTGGATGCTGTAGGCATAGGCTTGGTTATGCCGGTACTGC
CGGGCCTCTTGCGGGATATCGTCCATTCCGACAGCATCGCCAGTCACTATGGCGTGCTGCTAGCGCTATA
TGCGTTGATGCAATTTCTATGCGCACCCGTTCTCGGAGCACTGTCCGACCGCTTTGGCCGCCGCCCAGTC
CTGCTCGCTTCGCTACTTGGAGCCACTATCGACTACGCGATCATGGCGACCACACCCGTCCTGTGGATTC
TCTACGCCGGACGCATCGTGGCCGGCATCACCGGCGCCACAGGTGCGGTTGCTGGCGCCTATATCGCCGA
CATCACCGATGGGGAAGATCGGGCTCGCCACTTCGGGCTCATGAGCGCTTGTTTCGGCGTGGGTATGGTG
GCAGGCCCCGTGGCCGGGGGACTGTTGGGCGCCATCTCCTTACATGCACCATTCCTTGCGGCGGCGGTGC
TCAACGGCCTCAACCTACTACTGGGCTGCTTCCTAATGCAGGAGTCGCATAAGGGAGAGCGCCGACCCAT
GCCCTTGAGAGCCTTCAACCCAGTCAGCTCCTTCCGGTGGGCGCGGGGCATGACTATCGTCGCCGCACTT
ATGACTGTCTTCTTTATCATGCAACTCGTAGGACAGGTGCCGGCAGCGCTCTGGGTCATTTTCGGCGAGG
ACCGCTTTCGCTGGAGCGCGACGATGATCGGCCTGTCGCTTGCGGTATTCGGAATCTTGCACGCCCTCGC
TCAAGCCTTCGTCACTGGTCCCGCCACCAAACGTTTCGGCGAGAAGCAGGCCATTATCGCCGGCATGGCG
GCCGACGCGCTGGGCTACGTCTTGCTGGCGTTCGCGACGCGAGGCTGGATGGCCTTCCCCATTATGATTC
TTCTCGCTTCCGGCGGCATCGGGATGCCCGCGTTGCAGGCCATGCTGTCCAGGCAGGTAGATGACGACCA
TCAGGGACAGCTTCAAGGATCGCTCGCGGCTCTTACCAGCCTAACTTCGATCATTGGACCGCTGATCGTC
ACGGCGATTTATGCCGCCTCGGCGAGCACATGGAACGGGTTGGCATGGATTGTAGGCGCCGCCCTATACC
TTGTCTGCCTCCCCGCGTTGCGTCGCGGTGCATGGAGCCGGGCCACCTCGACCTGAATGGAAGCCGGCGG
CACCTCGCTAACGGATTCACCACTCCAAGAATTGGAGCCAATCAATTCTTGCGGAGAACTGTGAATGCGC
AAACCAACCCTTGATCGGGGAAGAACAGTATGTCGAGCTATTTTTTGACTTACTGGGGATCAAGCCTGAT
TGGGAGAAAATAAAATATCCCCTATAGTGAGTCGTATTACATGGTCATAGCTGTTTCCTGGCAGCTCTGG
CCCGTGTCTCAAAATCTCTGATGTTACATTGCACAAGATAAAAATATATCATCATGCCTCCTCTAGACCA
AAGCTGGTCTCAACCACTTGCGCTGGGGTTAGTCCGTGGGCTTGACAGAGAACTGGTAGAAGGCGTTGGA
CGGTTTCAAGAGCCTGTTTGCCACCGTCATGACTAGCAATCGCTACAACTTGATCTGGGGTGAGTCCGTG
GGCTTGACAGAGAACTGGAAGGAGGCGCTGAACCGTCTCAAGAGCCTGTTTGCCACCAATATTACTAGCA
ATCGCTACAACCTGCGAGACCATATCTGGTCGAGCCACCCATGACCAAAATCCCTTAACGTGAGTTACGC
GTCGTTCCACTGAGCGTCAGACCCCGTAGAAAAGATCAAAGGATCTTCTTGAGATCCTTTTTTTCTGCGC
GTAATCTGCTGCTTGCAAACAAAAAAACCACCGCTACCAGCGGTGGTTTGTTTGCCGGATCAAGAGCTAC
CAACTCTTTTTCCGAAGGTAACTGGCTTCAGCAGAGCGCAGATACCAAATACTGTTCTTCTAGTGTAGCC
GTAGTTAGGCCACCACTTCAAGAACTCTGTAGCACCGCCTACATACCTCGCTCTGCTAATCCTGTTACCA
GTGGCTGCTGCCAGT
