>Addgene plasmid #173249 | RVD-AC2 | depositor partial sequence | sequence record 336204 | RVD flanked by two Bsa I sites
GGTCTCGCAGGTTGTAGCGATTGCTAGTAATATTGGTGGCAAACAGGCTCTTGAGACGGTTCAGCGCCTC
CTTCCAGTTCTCTGTCAAGCCCACGGACTCACCCCAGATCAAGTTGTAGCGATTGCTAGTCATGACGGTG
GCAAACAGGCTCTTGAAACCGTCCAACGCCTTCTACCAGTTCTCTGTCAAGCCCACGGACTAACCCCAGC
GCAAGTGGTTGAGACC
